Addgene plasmid #153139: Flag-FOXN3
Purpose: Expression of Flag tagged human FOXN3 in mammalian cells
Depositing lab: Stefan Koch. Depositing organization: Linkopings Universitet. Publication: A uniform expression library for the exploration of FOX transcription factor biology. Moparthi L, Koch S. Differentiation. 2020 Sep - Oct;115:30-36. doi: 10.1016/j.diff.2020.08.002. Epub 2020 Aug 20. PubMed 32858261.
Backbone
  Vector backbone: pCS2+ N-flag
  Backbone size w/o insert (bp): 4131
  Vector type: Mammalian Expression
Growth in bacteria
  Bacterial resistance: Ampicillin, 100 μg/mL
  Growth temperature: 37°C
  Growth strain: DH5alpha
  Copy number: High Copy
Gene/Insert
  Gene/Insert name: human FOXN3
  Species: H. sapiens (human)
  Insert size (bp): 1447
  Entrez Gene: FOXN3 (a.k.a. C14orf116, CHES1, PRO1635)
  Promoter: CMV IE94
  Tag / fusion protein: Flag (N terminal on backbone)
  Cloning method: Restriction Enzyme; 5′ cloning site EcoRI (not destroyed); 3′ cloning site XhoI (not destroyed)
  Sequencing primers: 5′ SP6; 3′ EBV-rev
Terms and licenses: Academic/Nonprofit Terms; Industry Terms: Not Available to Industry
How to cite: Flag-FOXN3 was a gift from Stefan Koch (Addgene plasmid # 153139 ; http://n2t.net/addgene:153139 ; RRID:Addgene_153139)
