[The description below was written by a language model from this plasmid's Addgene catalogue record and pLannotate feature annotations shown in this document.]
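Description:
Flag-FOXN3 is a mammalian expression plasmid built on the pCS2+ N-flag backbone, carrying the human FOXN3 coding sequence fused at its N terminus to a Flag epitope supplied by the vector. The sequenced record is 5,571 nt. The insert was placed between EcoRI and XhoI sites, both of which remain intact. In bacteria the plasmid replicates from a high-copy ColE1/pUC-type origin and is selected through the β-lactamase gene (AmpR), which confers ampicillin resistance. An f1 phage origin is also present, along with remnants of lac regulatory elements and small lacZα and lacI fragments left over from the backbone's cloning history.

Expression in mammalian cells is driven by the simian cytomegalovirus IE94 enhancer/promoter. On the circular map this promoter sits immediately upstream of the Flag tag and the FOXN3 open reading frame, and transcripts are terminated by an SV40 polyadenylation signal downstream of the insert. An SP6 promoter lies between the CMV promoter and the tagged coding sequence, which in pCS2-type vectors allows in vitro synthesis of sense RNA. T7 and T3 promoters are annotated downstream of the insert in the opposite orientation. FOXN3 (also known as CHES1) is a forkhead-box transcription factor annotated as a transcriptional repressor with a possible role in DNA damage-induced cell cycle checkpoints. The plasmid is intended for expressing Flag-tagged FOXN3 in mammalian cells, where the epitope allows detection or purification with anti-Flag reagents. It belongs to a uniform library of FOX transcription factor expression constructs designed for comparing family members.
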