Features (pLannotate 1.2.2; 16 found; start..end, strand, type, name):
     35..53      +  promoter       SP6 promoter: promoter for bacteriophage SP6 RNA polymerase
     94..110     +  CDS            FLAG (fragment): FLAG® epitope tag, followed by an enterokinase cleavage site
    139..1539    +  CDS            FOXN3: FOXN3_HUMAN - Also known as C14orf116, CHES1. Experimental evidence at protein level: Swiss-Prot protein existence level 1. Acts as a transcriptional repressor. May be involved in DNA damage-inducible cell cycle arrests (checkpoints). From Homo sapiens (Human).
   1601..1618    -  promoter       T7 promoter (fragment): promoter for bacteriophage T7 RNA polymerase
   1623..1757    -  polyA_signal   SV40 poly(A) signal: SV40 polyadenylation signal
   1870..1888    -  promoter       T3 promoter: promoter for bacteriophage T3 RNA polymerase
   1933..1949    -  protein_bind   lac operator: The lac repressor binds to the lac operator to inhibit transcription in E. coli. This inhibition can be relieved by adding lactose or isopropyl-β-D-thiogalactopyranoside (IPTG). lac repressor encoded by lacI
   1957..1987    -  promoter       lac promoter: promoter for the E. coli lac operon
   2002..2023    -  protein_bind   CAP binding site: CAP binding activates transcription in the presence of cAMP. E. coli catabolite activator protein
   2036..2128    -  CDS            lacI (fragment): lac repressor; lacI; The lac repressor binds to the lac operator to inhibit transcription in E. coli. This inhibition can be relieved by adding lactose or isopropyl-β-D-thiogalactopyranoside (IPTG).
   2311..2899    -  rep_origin     ori: high-copy-number ColE1/pMB1/pBR322/pUC origin of replication
   3070..3930    -  CDS            AmpR: β-lactamase; bla; confers resistance to ampicillin, carbenicillin, and related antibiotics
   3931..4035    -  promoter       AmpR promoter: bla
   4088..4516    -  rep_origin     f1 ori (sequence partly withheld): f1 bacteriophage origin of replication; arrow indicates direction of (+) strand synthesis
   4521..4587    -  CDS            lacZα (fragment): LacZα fragment of β-galactosidase; lacZ fragment
   4594..5571    +  promoter       CMV IE94 promoter: enhancer/promoter region of simian cytomegalovirus major immediate early transcription unit IE94
>Addgene plasmid #153139 | Flag-FOXN3 | addgene full sequence | sequence record 299544 | Addgene NGS Result
CGCCATTCTGCCTGGGGACGTCGGAGCAAGCTTGATTTAGGTGACACTATAGAATACAAGCTACTTGTTC
TTTTTGCAGGATCAGCCACCATGGATTACAAGGACGACGACGATAAGGGATCCCATCGATTCGAATTCGG
TCCAGTCATGCCTCCCAGTAAGAAGCCAGAAAGCTCAGGAATTAGTGTCTCCAGTGGACTGAGTCAGTGT
TACGGGGGCAGCGGTTTCTCCAAGGCCCTTCAGGAAGACGATGACCTCGACTTTTCTCTGCCTGACATCC
GATTAGAAGAGGGGGCCATGGAAGATGAAGAGCTGACCAACCTGAACTGGCTGCACGAGAGCAAGAACTT
GCTGAAGAGCTTTGGGGAGTCGGTCCTCAGGAGTGTCAGCCCCGTCCAGGACCTGGACGATGACACCCCC
CCATCCCCTGCCCACTCTGACATGCCCTACGATGCCAGGCAGAACCCCAACTGCAAACCCCCCTACTCCT
TCAGCTGCCTCATATTTATGGCCATCGAGGACTCTCCAACCAAGCGCCTGCCAGTGAAGGATATCTACAA
CTGGATCTTGGAACATTTTCCGTATTTTGCAAATGCACCTACTGGGTGGAAAAACTCAGTGAGACACAAT
TTATCATTGAATAAGTGTTTTAAGAAAGTGGACAAAGAGAGGAGTCAGAGTATTGGGAAAGGGTCGTTGT
GGTGCATAGACCCAGAGTATAGACAAAATCTAATTCAGGCTTTGAAAAAGACACCTTATCACCCACACCC
ACACGTGTTCAATACACCTCCCACCTGTCCTCAGGCATATCAAAGCACATCAGGTCCACCCATCTGGCCG
GGCAGTACCTTCTTCAAGAGAAATGGAGCCCTTCTCCAAGTTCCTCCAGGAGTGATCCAAAATGGAGCGC
GGGTCCTGAGCCGAGGGCTGTTTCCTGGCGTGCGGCCGCTGCCAATCACTCCCATTGGGGTGACAGCGGC
CATGAGGAATGGCATCACCAGCTGCCGGATGCGGACTGAGAGTGAGCCATCTTGTGGCTCCCCAGTGGTC
AGCGGAGACCCCAAGGAGGATCACAACTACAGCAGTGCCAAGTCCTCCAACGCCCGGAGCACCTCGCCCA
CCAGCGACTCCATCTCCTCCTCCTCCTCCTCAGCCGACGACCACTATGAGTTTGCCACCAAGGGGAGCCA
GGAGGGCAGCGAGGGCAGCGAGGGGAGCTTCCGGAGCCACGAGAGCCCCAGCGACACGGAAGAGGACGAC
AGGAAGCACAGCCAGAAGGAGCCCAAGGATTCTCTGGGGGACAGCGGGTACGCATCCCAGCACAAGAAGC
GCCAGCACTTCGCCAAGGCCAGGAAGGTCCCCAGCGACACACTGCCCCTCAAAAAGAGACGCACCGAAAA
GCCCCCCGAGAGCGATGATGAGGAGATGAAAGAAGCGGCAGGGTCCCTCCTGCACTTAGCAGGGATCCGG
TCCTGTTTGAATAACATCACCAATCGGACGGCAAAGGGGCAGAAAGAGCAAAAGGAAACCACAAAAAATT
AAAAACAAGTCACTGATTTGTTTTGAACTTACGACCATTTGGTTTCTCGAGCCTCTAGAACTATAGTGAG
TCGTATTACGTAGATCCAGACATGATAAGATACATTGATGAGTTTGGACAAACCACAACTAGAATGCAGT
GAAAAAAATGCTTTATTTGTGAAATTTGTGATGCTATTGCTTTATTTGTAACCATTATAAGCTGCAATAA
ACAAGTTAACAACAACAATTGCATTCATTTTATGTTTCAGGTTCAGGGGGAGGTGTGGGAGGTTTTTTAA
TTCGCGGCCGCGGCGCCAATGCATTGGGCCCGGTACCCAGCTTTTGTTCCCTTTAGTGAGGGTTAATTGC
GCGCTTGGCGTAATCATGGTCATAGCTGTTTCCTGTGTGAAATTGTTATCCGCTCACAATTCCACACAAC
ATACGAGCCGGGAGCATAAAGTGTAAAGCCTGGGGTGCCTAATGAGTGAGCTAACTCACATTAATTGCGT
TGCGCTCACTGCCCGCTTTCCAGTCGGGAAACCTGTCGTGCCAGCTGCATTAATGAATCGGCCAACGCGC
GGGGAGAGGCGGTTTGCGTATTGGGCGCTCTTCCGCTTCCTCGCTCACTGACTCGCTGCGCTCGGTCGTT
CGGCTGCGGCGAGCGGTATCAGCTCACTCAAAGGCGGTAATACGGTTATCCACAGAATCAGGGGATAACG
CAGGAAAGAACATGTGAGCAAAAGGCCAGCAAAAGGCCAGGAACCGTAAAAAGGCCGCGTTGCTGGCGTT
TTTCCATAGGCTCCGCCCCCCTGACGAGCATCACAAAAATCGACGCTCAAGTCAGAGGTGGCGAAACCCG
ACAGGACTATAAAGATACCAGGCGTTTCCCCCTGGAAGCTCCCTCGTGCGCTCTCCTGTTCCGACCCTGC
CGCTTACCGGATACCTGTCCGCCTTTCTCCCTTCGGGAAGCGTGGCGCTTTCTCATAGCTCACGCTGTAG
GTATCTCAGTTCGGTGTAGGTCGTTCGCTCCAAGCTGGGCTGTGTGCACGAACCCCCCGTTCAGCCCGAC
CGCTGCGCCTTATCCGGTAACTATCGTCTTGAGTCCAACCCGGTAAGACACGACTTATCGCCACTGGCAG
CAGCCACTGGTAACAGGATTAGCAGAGCGAGGTATGTAGGCGGTGCTACAGAGTTCTTGAAGTGGTGGCC
TAACTACGGCTACACTAGAAGAACAGTATTTGGTATCTGCGCTCTGCTGAAGCCAGTTACCTTCGGAAAA
AGAGTTGGTAGCTCTTGATCCGGCAAACAAACCACCGCTGGTAGCGGTGGTTTTTTTGTTTGCAAGCAGC
AGATTACGCGCAGAAAAAAAGGATCTCAAGAAGATCCTTTGATCTTTTCTACGGGGTCTGACGCTCAGTG
GAACGAAAACTCACGTTAAGGGATTTTGGTCATGAGATTATCAAAAAGGATCTTCACCTAGATCCTTTTA
AATTAAAAATGAAGTTTTAAATCAATCTAAAGTATATATGAGTAAACTTGGTCTGACAGTTACCAATGCT
TAATCAGTGAGGCACCTATCTCAGCGATCTGTCTATTTCGTTCATCCATAGTTGCCTGACTCCCCGTCGT
GTAGATAACTACGATACGGGAGGGCTTACCATCTGGCCCCAGTGCTGCAATGATACCGCGAGACCCACGC
TCACCGGCTCCAGATTTATCAGCAATAAACCAGCCAGCCGGAAGGGCCGAGCGCAGAAGTGGTCCTGCAA
CTTTATCCGCCTCCATCCAGTCTATTAATTGTTGCCGGGAAGCTAGAGTAAGTAGTTCGCCAGTTAATAG
TTTGCGCAACGTTGTTGCCATTGCTACAGGCATCGTGGTGTCACGCTCGTCGTTTGGTATGGCTTCATTC
AGCTCCGGTTCCCAACGATCAAGGCGAGTTACATGATCCCCCATGTTGTGCAAAAAAGCGGTTAGCTCCT
TCGGTCCTCCGATCGTTGTCAGAAGTAAGTTGGCCGCAGTGTTATCACTCATGGTTATGGCAGCACTGCA
TAATTCTCTTACTGTCATGCCATCCGTAAGATGCTTTTCTGTGACTGGTGAGTACTCAACCAAGTCATTC
TGAGAATAGTGTATGCGGCGACCGAGTTGCTCTTGCCCGGCGTCAATACGGGATAATACCGCGCCACATA
GCAGAACTTTAAAAGTGCTCATCATTGGAAAACGTTCTTCGGGGCGAAAACTCTCAAGGATCTTACCGCT
GTTGAGATCCAGTTCGATGTAACCCACTCGTGCACCCAACTGATCTTCAGCATCTTTTACTTTCACCAGC
GTTTCTGGGTGAGCAAAAACAGGAAGGCAAAATGCCGCAAAAAAGGGAATAAGGGCGACACGGAAATGTT
GAATACTCATACTCTTCCTTTTTCAATATTATTGAAGCATTTATCAGGGTTATTGTCTCATGAGCGGATA
CATATTTGAATGTATTTAGAAAAATAAACAAATAGGGGTTCCGCGCACATTTCCCCGAAAAGTGCCACCT
AAATTGTAAGCGTTAATATTTTGTTAAAATTCGCGTTAAATTTTTGTTAAATCAGCTCATTTTTTAACCA
ATAGGCCGAAATCGGCAAAATCCCTTATAAATCAAAAGAATAGACCGAGATAGGGT
[37 nt withheld, positions 4187-4223]
AAAGAACGTGGACTCCAACGTCAAAGG
[49 nt withheld, positions 4251-4299]
T
[91 nt withheld, positions 4301-4391]
G
[124 nt withheld, positions 4393-4516]
CCCATTCGCCATTCAGGCTGCGCAACTGTTGGGAAGGGCGATCGGTGCGGGCCTCTTCGCTATTACGCCA
GTCGACCGCCAATTCAATATGGCGTATATGGACTCATGCCAATTCAATATGGTGGATCTGGACCTGTGCC
AATTCAATATGGCGTATATGGACTCGTGCCAATTCAATATGGTGGATCTGGACCCCAGCCAATTCAATAT
GGCGGACTTGGCACCATGCCAATTCAATATGGCGGACCTGGCACTGTGCCAACTGGGGAGGGGTCTACTT
GGCACGGTGCCAAGTTTGAGGAGGGGTCTTGGCCCTGTGCCAAGTCCGCCATATTGAATTGGCATGGTGC
CAATAATGGCGGCCATATTGGCTATATGCCAGGATCAATATATAGGCAATATCCAATATGGCCCTATGCC
AATATGGCTATTGGCCAGGTTCAATACTATGTATTGGCCCTATGCCATATAGTATTCCATATATGGGTTT
TCCTATTGACGTAGATAGCCCCTCCCAATGGGCGGTCCCATATACCATATATGGGGCTTCCTAATACCGC
CCATAGCCACTCCCCCATTGACGTCAATGGTCTCTATATATGGTCTTTCCTATTGACGTCATATGGGCGG
TCCTATTGACGTATATGGCGCCTCCCCCATTGACGTCAATTACGGTAAATGGCCCGCCTGGCTCAATGCC
CATTGACGTCAATAGGACCACCCACCATTGACGTCAATGGGATGGCTCATTGCCCATTCATATCCGTTCT
CACGCCCCCTATTGACGTCAATGACGGTAAATGGCCCACTTGGCAGTACATCAATATCTATTAATAGTAA
CTTGGCAAGTACATTACTATTGGAAGTACGCCAGGGTACATTGGCAGTACTCCCATTGACGTCAATGGCG
GTAAATGGCCCGCGATGGCTGCCAAGTACATCCCCATTGACGTCAATGGGGAGGGGCAATGACGCAAATG
GGCGTTCCATTGACGTAAATGGGCGGTAGGCGTGCCTAATGGGAGGTCTATATAAGCAATGCTCGTTTAG
GGAAC
