>Addgene plasmid #153139 | Flag-FOXN3 | depositor partial sequence | sequence record 296338 | hFOXN3 gene sequence
ATGGGTCCAGTCATGCCTCCCAGTAAGAAGCCAGAAAGCTCAGGAATTAGTGTCTCCAGTGGACTGAGTC
AGTGTTACGGGGGCAGCGGTTTCTCCAAGGCCCTTCAGGAAGACGATGACCTCGACTTTTCTCTGCCTGA
CATCCGATTAGAAGAGGGGGCCATGGAAGATGAAGAGCTGACCAACCTGAACTGGCTGCACGAGAGCAAG
AACTTGCTGAAGAGCTTTGGGGAGTCGGTCCTCAGGAGTGTCAGCCCCGTCCAGGACCTGGACGATGACA
CCCCCCCATCCCCTGCCCACTCTGACATGCCCTACGATGCCAGGCAGAACCCCAACTGCAAACCCCCCTA
CTCCTTCAGCTGCCTCATATTTATGGCCATCGAGGACTCTCCAACCAAGCGCCTGCCAGTGAAGGATATC
TACAACTGGATCTTGGAACATTTTCCGTATTTTGCAAATGCACCTACTGGGTGGAAAAACTCAGTGAGAC
ACAATTTATCATTGAATAAGTGTTTTAAGAAAGTGGACAAAGAGAGGAGTCAGAGTATTGGGAAAGGGTC
GTTGTGGTGCATAGACCCAGAGTATAGACAAAATCTAATTCAGGCTTTGAAAAAGACACCTTATCACCCA
CACCCACACGTGTTCAATACACCTCCCACCTGTCCTCAGGCATATCAAAGCACATCAGGTCCACCCATCT
GGCCGGGCAGTACCTTCTTCAAGAGAAATGGAGCCCTTCTCCAAGTTCCTCCAGGAGTGATCCAAAATGG
AGCGCGGGTCCTGAGCCGAGGGCTGTTTCCTGGCGTGCGGCCGCTGCCAATCACTCCCATTGGGGTGACA
GCGGCCATGAGGAATGGCATCACCAGCTGCCGGATGCGGACTGAGAGTGAGCCATCTTGTGGCTCCCCAG
TGGTCAGCGGAGACCCCAAGGAGGATCACAACTACAGCAGTGCCAAGTCCTCCAACGCCCGGAGCACCTC
GCCCACCAGCGACTCCATCTCCTCCTCCTCCTCCTCAGCCGACGACCACTATGAGTTTGCCACCAAGGGG
AGCCAGGAGGGCAGCGAGGGCAGCGAGGGGAGCTTCCGGAGCCACGAGAGCCCCAGCGACACGGAAGAGG
ACGACAGGAAGCACAGCCAGAAGGAGCCCAAGGATTCTCTGGGGGACAGCGGGTACGCATCCCAGCACAA
GAAGCGCCAGCACTTCGCCAAGGCCAGGAAGGTCCCCAGCGACACACTGCCCCTCAAAAAGAGACGCACC
GAAAAGCCCCCCGAGAGCGATGATGAGGAGATGAAAGAAGCGGCAGGGTCCCTCCTGCACTTAGCAGGGA
TCCGGTCCTGTTTGAATAACATCACCAATCGGACGGCAAAGGGGCAGAAAGAGCAAAAGGAAACCACAAA
AAATTAA
